>Addgene plasmid #120445 | EF1a_GATA6_P2A_Hygro_Barcode | addgene full sequence | sequence record 234529 | Addgene NGS Result
TCGACGGATCGGGAGATCTCCCGATCCCCTATGGTGCACTCTCAGTACAATCTGCTCTGATGCCGCATAG
TTAAGCCAGTATCTGCTCCCTGCTTGTGTGTTGGAGGTCGCTGAGTAGTGCGCGAGCAAAATTTAAGCTA
CAACAAGGCAAGGCTTGACCGACAATTGCATGAAGAATCTGCTTAGGGTTAGGCGTTTTGCGCTGCTTCG
CGATGTACGGGCCAGATATACGCGTTGACATTGATTATTGACTAGTTATTAATAGTAATCAATTACGGGG
TCATTAGTTCATAGCCCATATATGGAGTTCCGCGTTACATAACTTACGGTAAATGGCCCGCCTGGCTGAC
CGCCCAACGACCCCCGCCCATTGACGTCAATAATGACGTATGTTCCCATAGTAACGCCAATAGGGACTTT
CCATTGACGTCAATGGGTGGAGTATTTACGGTAAACTGCCCACTTGGCAGTACATCAAGTGTATCATATG
CCAAGTACGCCCCCTATTGACGTCAATGACGGTAAATGGCCCGCCTGGCATTATGCCCAGTACATGACCT
TATGGGACTTTCCTACTTGGCAGTACATCTACGTATTAGTCATCGCTATTACCATGGTGATGCGGTTTTG
GCAGTACATCAATGGGCGTGGATAGCGGTTTGACTCACGGGGATTTCCAAGTCTCCACCCCATTGACGTC
AATGGGAGTTTGTTTTGGCACCAAAATCAACGGGACTTTCCAAAATGTCGTAACAACTCCGCCCCATTGA
CGCAAATGGGCGGTAGGCGTGTACGGTGGGAGGTCTATATAAGCAGCGCGTTTTGCCTGTACTGGGTCTC
TCTGGTTAGACCAGATCTGAGCCTGGGAGCTCTCTGGCTAACTAGGGAACCCACTGCTTAAGCCTCAATA
AAGCTTGCCTTGAGTGCTTCAAGTAGTGTGTGCCCGTCTGTTGTGTGACTCTGGTAACTAGAGATCCCTC
AGACCCTTTTAGTCAGTGTGGAAAATCTCTAGCAGTGGCGCCCGAACAGGGACTTGAAAGCGAAAGGGAA
ACCAGAGGAGCTCTCTCGACGCAGGACTCGGCTTGCTGAAGCGCGCACGGCAAGAGGCGAGGGGCGGCGA
CTGGTGAGTACGCCAAAAATTTTGACTAGCGGAGGCTAGAAGGAGAGAGATGGGTGCGAGAGCGTCAGTA
TTAAGCGGGGGAGAATTAGATCGCGATGGGAAAAAATTCGGTTAAGGCCAGGGGGAAAGAAAAAATATAA
ATTAAAACATATAGTATGGGCAAGCAGGGAGCTAGAACGATTCGCAGTTAATCCTGGCCTGTTAGAAACA
TCAGAAGGCTGTAGACAAATACTGGGACAGCTACAACCATCCCTTCAGACAGGATCAGAAGAACTTAGAT
CATTATATAATACAGTAGCAACCCTCTATTGTGTGCATCAAAGGATAGAGATAAAAGACACCAAGGAAGC
TTTAGACAAGATAGAGGAAGAGCAAAACAAAAGTAAGACCACCGCACAGCAAGCGGCCGCTGATCTTCAG
ACCTGGAGGAGGAGATATGAGGGACAATTGGAGAAGTGAATTATATAAATATAAAGTAGTAAAAATTGAA
CCATTAGGAGTAGCACCCACCAAGGCAAAGAGAAGAGTGGTGCAGAGAGAAAAAAGAGCAGTGGGAATAG
GAGCTTTGTTCCTTGGGTTCTTGGGAGCAGCAGGAAGCACTATGGGCGCAGCGTCAATGACGCTGACGGT
ACAGGCCAGACAATTATTGTCTGGTATAGTGCAGCAGCAGAACAATTTGCTGAGGGCTATTGAGGCGCAA
CAGCATCTGTTGCAACTCACAGTCTGGGGCATCAAGCAGCTCCAGGCAAGAATCCTGGCTGTGGAAAGAT
ACCTAAAGGATCAACAGCTCCTGGGGATTTGGGGTTGCTCTGGAAAACTCATTTGCACCACTGCTGTGCC
TTGGAATGCTAGTTGGAGTAATAAATCTCTGGAACAGATTTGGAATCACACGACCTGGATGGAGTGGGAC
AGAGAAATTAACAATTACACAAGCTTAATACACTCCTTAATTGAAGAATCGCAAAACCAGCAAGAAAAGA
ATGAACAAGAATTATTGGAATTAGATAAATGGGCAAGTTTGTGGAATTGGTTTAACATAACAAATTGGCT
GTGGTATATAAAATTATTCATAATGATAGTAGGAGGCTTGGTAGGTTTAAGAATAGTTTTTGCTGTACTT
TCTATAGTGAATAGAGTTAGGCAGGGATATTCACCATTATCGTTTCAGACCCACCTCCCAACCCCGAGGG
GACCCGACAGGCCCGAAGGAATAGAAGAAGAAGGTGGAGAGAGAGACAGAGACAGATCCATTCGATTAGT
GAACGGATCGGCACTGCGTGCGCCAATTCTGCAGACAAATGGCAGTATTCATCCACAATTTTAAAAGAAA
AGGGGGGATTGGGGGGTACAGTGCAGGGGAAAGAATAGTAGACATAATAGCAACAGACATACAAACTAAA
GAATTACAAAAACAAATTACAAAAATTCAAAATTTTCGGGTTTATTACAGGGACAGCAGAGATCCAGTTT
GGTTAATTAATCGATAAGCTTTGCAAAGATGGATAAAGTTTTAAACAGAGAGGAATCTTTGCAGCTAATG
GACCTTCTAGGTCTTGAAAGGAGTGGGAATTGGCTCCGGTGCCCGTCAGTGGGCAGAGCGCACATCGCCC
ACAGTCCCCGAGAAGTTGGGGGGAGGGGTCGGCAATTGAACCGGTGCCTAGAGAAGGTGGCGCGGGGTAA
ACTGGGAAAGTGATGTCGTGTACTGGCTCCGCCTTTTTCCCGAGGGTGGGGGAGAACCGTATATAAGTGC
AGTAGTCGCCGTGAACGTTCTTTTTCGCAACGGGTTTGCCGCCAGAACACAGGTAAGTGCCGTGTGTGGT
TCCCGCGGGCCTGGCCTCTTTACGGGTTATGGCCCTTGCGTGCCTTGAATTACTTCCACCTGGCTGCAGT
ACGTGATTCTTGATCCCGAGCTTCGGGTTGGAAGTGGGTGGGAGAGTTCGAGGCCTTGCGCTTAAGGAGC
CCCTTCGCCTCGTGCTTGAGTTGAGGCCTGGCCTGGGCGCTGGGGCCGCCGCGTGCGAATCTGGTGGCAC
CTTCGCGCCTGTCTCGCTGCTTTCGATAAGTCTCTAGCCATTTAAAATTTTTGATGACCTGCTGCGACGC
TTTTTTTCTGGCAAGATAGTCTTGTAAATGCGGGCCAAGATCTGCACACTGGTATTTCGGTTTTTGGGGC
CGCGGGCGGCGACGGGGCCCGTGCGTCCCAGCGCACATGTTCGGCGAGGCGGGGCCTGCGAGCGCGGCCA
CCGAGAATCGGACGGGGGTAGTCTCAAGCTGGCCGGCCTGCTCTGGTGCCTGGCCTCGCGCCGCCGTGTA
TCGCCCCGCCCTGGGCGGCAAGGCTGGCCCGGTCGGCACCAGTTGCGTGAGCGGAAAGATGGCCGCTTCC
CGGCCCTGCTGCAGGGAGCTCAAAATGGAGGACGCGGCGCTCGGGAGAGCGGGCGGGTGAGTCACCCACA
CAAAGGAAAAGGGCCTTTCCGTCCTCAGCCGTCGCTTCATGTGACTCCACGGAGTACCGGGCGCCGTCCA
GGCACCTCGATTAGTTCTCGAGCTTTTGGAGTACGTCGTCTTTAGGTTGGGGGGAGGGGTTTTATGCGAT
GGAGTTTCCCCACACTGAGTGGGTGGAGACTGAAGTTAGGCCAGCTTGGCACTTGATGTAATTCTCCTTG
GAATTTGCCCTTTTTGAGTTTGGATCTTGGTTCATTCTCAAGCCTCAGACAGTGGTTCAAAGTTTTTTTC
TTCCATTTCAGGTGTCGTGAGGAATTAGCTTGGTACTAATACGACTCACTATAGGGAGACCCAAGCTGGC
TAGGTAAGCTTGATATCGAATTCCTGCAGCCCGGGGGATCCCGCCACCATGGCCCTGACCGACGGCGGAT
GGTGTCTCCCTAAAAGATTCGGCGCCGCTGGCGCTGATGCTTCTGACAGCAGAGCCTTCCCCGCTAGGGA
ACCCAGCACACCACCTAGCCCCATCAGCAGCTCAAGCTCTAGCTGTAGCAGAGGCGGAGAGAGAGGACCT
GGAGGCGCTTCTAACTGCGGCACACCTCAGCTGGATACAGAAGCCGCCGCCGGACCACCAGCCAGATCTC
TTTTACTTAGCAGCTACGCCAGCCACCCTTTTGGCGCTCCTCATGGACCCTCTGCTCCTGGTGTGGCCGG
ACCTGGCGGAAACCTGAGCTCTTGGGAGGACCTTCTGCTGTTTACCGACCTGGACCAGGCTGCCACCGCT
AGCAAGCTTCTGTGGAGCAGCAGGGGCGCTAAGCTGAGCCCTTTTGCCCCTGAGCAGCCCGAGGAGATGT
ACCAGACCCTGGCTGCTTTAAGCTCTCAGGGACCTGCCGCTTATGACGGAGCCCCTGGTGGATTTGTTCA
CTCAGCGGCAGCAGCCGCAGCTGCTGCAGCCGCTGCCAGCTCACCTGTGTATGTGCCTACCACAAGAGTG
GGCAGCATGTTACCTGGACTTCCTTACCATCTGCAGGGCAGCGGAAGCGGCCCTGCTAACCATGCCGGAG
GAGCTGGAGCTCACCCCGGATGGCCTCAGGCTTCTGCAGATTCTCCTCCTTATGGATCTGGAGGAGGAGC
AGCTGGAGGGGGAGCTGCAGGACCAGGTGGAGCCGGAAGCGCAGCAGCACATGTGTCTGCCAGATTTCCC
TATAGCCCTAGCCCTCCTATGGCCAATGGCGCTGCTAGAGAACCCGGAGGATATGCTGCGGCAGGCTCTG
GCGGCGCTGGCGGAGTTTCTGGAGGTGGATCTTCACTGGCCGCTATGGGAGGAAGAGAGCCTCAGTACTC
TTCTCTGAGCGCCGCTAGACCACTGAACGGCACCTATCATCACCACCACCATCACCATCATCATCACCCC
AGCCCTTACTCCCCTTATGTGGGAGCCCCCCTTACACCCGCTTGGCCTGCCGGCCCTTTCGAGACACCTG
TGCTGCACAGCCTTCAGTCTAGAGCTGGCGCACCTTTACCAGTGCCTAGAGGCCCCTCTGCCGACTTGCT
GGAGGATCTGAGCGAGAGCAGAGAGTGCGTGAACTGTGGCAGCATCCAGACACCCCTGTGGAGAAGAGAC
GGCACCGGCCACTACCTGTGCAACGCTTGCGGCCTGTACAGCAAGATGAATGGGCTGAGCAGACCCCTGA
TCAAGCCCCAGAAGAGGGTGCCCAGCAGCAGACGGCTGGGACTGAGCTGCGCCAACTGTCATACCACAAC
AACCACACTGTGGCGGAGAAACGCCGAGGGCGAGCCCGTGTGTAACGCCTGCGGCCTTTACATGAAGCTG
CACGGCGTGCCCAGACCTCTGGCCATGAAGAAGGAGGGAATCCAGACCAGAAAGAGAAAGCCCAAGAACA
TCAACAAGAGCAAGACCTGCAGCGGCAACAGCAACAACAGCATCCCCATGACCCCCACCAGCACATCTAG
CAACAGCGACGACTGTAGCAAGAACACATCACCTACCACCCAGCCCACAGCTAGCGGAGCCGGCGCCCCC
GTGATGACAGGCGCCGGAGAGTCCACAAATCCCGAGAATAGCGAACTGAAGTACTCTGGACAGGACGGAC
TGTATATCGGCGTGAGCCTGGCTTCTCCCGCCGAGGTGACCAGCTCTGTCAGACCTGACTCTTGGTGTGC
CCTCGCCCTGGCCGGATCCGGCGCAACAAACTTCTCTCTGCTGAAACAAGCCGGAGATGTCGAAGAGAAT
CCTGGACCGATGAAAAAGCCTGAACTCACCGCGACGTCTGTCGAGAAGTTTCTGATCGAAAAGTTCGACA
GCGTCTCCGACCTGATGCAGCTCTCGGAGGGCGAAGAATCTCGTGCTTTCAGCTTCGATGTAGGAGGGCG
TGGATATGTCCTGCGGGTAAATAGCTGCGCCGATGGTTTCTACAAAGATCGTTATGTTTATCGGCACTTT
GCATCGGCCGCGCTCCCGATTCCGGAAGTGCTTGACATTGGGGAATTCAGCGAGAGCCTGACCTATTGCA
TCTCCCGCCGTGCACAGGGTGTCACGTTGCAAGACCTGCCTGAAACCGAACTGCCCGCTGTTCTGCAGCC
GGTCGCGGAGGCCATGGATGCGATCGCTGCGGCCGATCTTAGCCAGACGAGCGGGTTCGGCCCATTCGGA
CCGCAAGGAATCGGTCAATACACTACATGGCGTGATTTCATATGCGCGATTGCTGATCCCCATGTGTATC
ACTGGCAAACTGTGATGGACGACACCGTCAGTGCGTCCGTCGCGCAGGCTCTCGATGAGCTGATGCTTTG
GGCCGAGGACTGCCCCGAAGTCCGGCACCTCGTGCACGCGGATTTCGGCTCCAACAATGTCCTGACGGAC
AATGGCCGCATAACAGCGGTCATTGACTGGAGCGAGGCGATGTTCGGGGATTCCCAATACGAGGTCGCCA
ACATCTTCTTCTGGAGGCCGTGGTTGGCTTGTATGGAGCAGCAGACGCGCTACTTCGAGCGGAGGCATCC
GGAGCTTGCAGGATCGCCGCGGCTCCGGGCGTATATGCTCCGCATTGGTCTTGACCAACTCTATCAGAGC
TTGGTTGACGGCAATTTCGATGATGCAGCTTGGGCGCAGGGTCGATGCGACGCAATCGTCCGATCCGGAG
CCGGGACTGTCGGGCGTACACAAATCGCCCGCAGAAGCGCGGCCGTCTGGACCGATGGCTGTGTAGAAGT
ACTCGCCGATAGTGGAAACCGACGCCCCAGCACTCGTCCGAGGGCAAAGGAATAAGTTAGAACTATTTCC
TGGCTGTTACGCGTCACTATTTGGAGTAATATACTACTGACGGGCTTGTTAAACAGTGAACCGCCCGCCC
CACGACCCGCAGCGCCCGACCGAAAGGAGCGCACGACCCCATGCATCGAACAAAAGAAAAGGGGGGACTG
GAAGGGCTAATTCACTCCCAACGAAGACAAGATATCATAACTTCGTATAGCATACATTATACGAAGTTAT
CGGCTAGCTGGTCCGGACTGTACTGGGTCTCTCTGGTTAGACCAGATCTGAGCCTGGGAGCTCTCTGGCT
AACTAGGGAACCCACTGCTTAAGCCTCAATAAAGCTTGCCTTGAGTGCTTCAAGTAGTGTGTGCCCGTCT
GTTGTGTGACTCTGGTAACTAGAGATCCCTCAGACCCTTTTAGTCAGTGTGGAAAATCTCTAGCAGGGCC
CGTTTAAACCCGCTGATCAGCCTCGACTGTGCCTTCTAGTTGCCAGCCATCTGTTGTTTGCCCCTCCCCC
GTGCCTTCCTTGACCCTGGAAGGTGCCACTCCCACTGTCCTTTCCTAATAAAATGAGGAAATTGCATCGC
ATTGTCTGAGTAGGTGTCATTCTATTCTGGGGGGTGGGGTGGGGCAGGACAGCAAGGGGGAGGATTGGGA
AGACAATAGCAGGCATGCTGGGGATGCGGTGGGCTCTATGGCTTCTGAGGCGGAAAGAACCAGCTGGGGC
TCTAGGGGGTATCCCC
[124 nt withheld, positions 7577-7700]
C
[91 nt withheld, positions 7702-7792]
A
[49 nt withheld, positions 7794-7842]
CCTTTGACGTTGGAGTCCACGTTCTTT
[37 nt withheld, positions 7870-7906]
ACCCTATCTCGGTCTATTCTTTTGATTTATAAGGGATTTTGCCGATTTCGGCCTATTGGTTAAAAAATGA
GCTGATTTAACAAAAATTTAACGCGAATTAATTCTGTGGAATGTGTGTCAGTTAGGGTGTGGAAAGTCCC
CAGGCTCCCCAGCAGGCAGAAGTATGCAAAGCATGCATCTCAATTAGTCAGCAACCAGGTGTGGAAAGTC
CCCAGGCTCCCCAGCAGGCAGAAGTATGCAAAGCATGCATCTCAATTAGTCAGCAACCATAGTCCCGCCC
CTAACTCCGCCCATCCCGCCCCTAACTCCGCCCAGTTCCGCCCATTCTCCGCCCCATGGCTGACTAATTT
TTTTTATTTATGCAGAGGCCGAGGCCGCCTCTGCCTCTGAGCTATTCCAGAAGTAGTGAGGAGGCTTTTT
TGGAGGCCTAGGCTTTTGCAAAAAGCTCCCGGGAGCTTGTATATCCATTTTCGGATCTGATCAGCACGTG
TTGACAATTAATCATCGGCATAGTATATCGGCATAGTATAATACGACAAGGTGAGGAACTAAACCATGGC
CAAGTTGACCAGTGCCGTTCCGGTGCTCACCGCGCGCGACGTCGCCGGAGCGGTCGAGTTCTGGACCGAC
CGGCTCGGGTTCTCCCGGGACTTCGTGGAGGACGACTTCGCCGGTGTGGTCCGGGACGACGTGACCCTGT
TCATCAGCGCGGTCCAGGACCAGGTGGTGCCGGACAACACCCTGGCCTGGGTGTGGGTGCGCGGCCTGGA
CGAGCTGTACGCCGAGTGGTCGGAGGTCGTGTCCACGAACTTCCGGGACGCCTCCGGGCCGGCCATGACC
GAGATCGGCGAGCAGCCGTGGGGGCGGGAGTTCGCCCTGCGCGACCCGGCCGGCAACTGCGTGCACTTCG
TGGCCGAGGAGCAGGACTGACACGTGCTACGAGATTTCGATTCCACCGCCGCCTTCTATGAAAGGTTGGG
CTTCGGAATCGTTTTCCGGGACGCCGGCTGGATGATCCTCCAGCGCGGGGATCTCATGCTGGAGTTCTTC
GCCCACCCCAACTTGTTTATTGCAGCTTATAATGGTTACAAATAAAGCAATAGCATCACAAATTTCACAA
ATAAAGCATTTTTTTCACTGCATTCTAGTTGTGGTTTGTCCAAACTCATCAATGTATCTTATCATGTCTG
TATACCGTCGACCTCTAGCTAGAGCTTGGCGTAATCATGGTCATAGCTGTTTCCTGTGTGAAATTGTTAT
CCGCTCACAATTCCACACAACATACGAGCCGGAAGCATAAAGTGTAAAGCCTGGGGTGCCTAATGAGTGA
GCTAACTCACATTAATTGCGTTGCGCTCACTGCCCGCTTTCCAGTCGGGAAACCTGTCGTGCCAGCTGCA
TTAATGAATCGGCCAACGCGCGGGGAGAGGCGGTTTGCGTATTGGGCGCTCTTCCGCTTCCTCGCTCACT
GACTCGCTGCGCTCGGTCGTTCGGCTGCGGCGAGCGGTATCAGCTCACTCAAAGGCGGTAATACGGTTAT
CCACAGAATCAGGGGATAACGCAGGAAAGAACATGTGAGCAAAAGGCCAGCAAAAGGCCAGGAACCGTAA
AAAGGCCGCGTTGCTGGCGTTTTTCCATAGGCTCCGCCCCCCTGACGAGCATCACAAAAATCGACGCTCA
AGTCAGAGGTGGCGAAACCCGACAGGACTATAAAGATACCAGGCGTTTCCCCCTGGAAGCTCCCTCGTGC
GCTCTCCTGTTCCGACCCTGCCGCTTACCGGATACCTGTCCGCCTTTCTCCCTTCGGGAAGCGTGGCGCT
TTCTCATAGCTCACGCTGTAGGTATCTCAGTTCGGTGTAGGTCGTTCGCTCCAAGCTGGGCTGTGTGCAC
GAACCCCCCGTTCAGCCCGACCGCTGCGCCTTATCCGGTAACTATCGTCTTGAGTCCAACCCGGTAAGAC
ACGACTTATCGCCACTGGCAGCAGCCACTGGTAACAGGATTAGCAGAGCGAGGTATGTAGGCGGTGCTAC
AGAGTTCTTGAAGTGGTGGCCTAACTACGGCTACACTAGAAGAACAGTATTTGGTATCTGCGCTCTGCTG
AAGCCAGTTACCTTCGGAAAAAGAGTTGGTAGCTCTTGATCCGGCAAACAAACCACCGCTGGTAGCGGTG
GTTTTTTTGTTTGCAAGCAGCAGATTACGCGCAGAAAAAAAGGATCTCAAGAAGATCCTTTGATCTTTTC
TACGGGGTCTGACGCTCAGTGGAACGAAAACTCACGTTAAGGGATTTTGGTCATGAGATTATCAAAAAGG
ATCTTCACCTAGATCCTTTTAAATTAAAAATGAAGTTTTAAATCAATCTAAAGTATATATGAGTAAACTT
GGTCTGACAGTTACCAATGCTTAATCAGTGAGGCACCTATCTCAGCGATCTGTCTATTTCGTTCATCCAT
AGTTGCCTGACTCCCCGTCGTGTAGATAACTACGATACGGGAGGGCTTACCATCTGGCCCCAGTGCTGCA
ATGATACCGCGAGACCCACGCTCACCGGCTCCAGATTTATCAGCAATAAACCAGCCAGCCGGAAGGGCCG
AGCGCAGAAGTGGTCCTGCAACTTTATCCGCCTCCATCCAGTCTATTAATTGTTGCCGGGAAGCTAGAGT
AAGTAGTTCGCCAGTTAATAGTTTGCGCAACGTTGTTGCCATTGCTACAGGCATCGTGGTGTCACGCTCG
TCGTTTGGTATGGCTTCATTCAGCTCCGGTTCCCAACGATCAAGGCGAGTTACATGATCCCCCATGTTGT
GCAAAAAAGCGGTTAGCTCCTTCGGTCCTCCGATCGTTGTCAGAAGTAAGTTGGCCGCAGTGTTATCACT
CATGGTTATGGCAGCACTGCATAATTCTCTTACTGTCATGCCATCCGTAAGATGCTTTTCTGTGACTGGT
GAGTACTCAACCAAGTCATTCTGAGAATAGTGTATGCGGCGACCGAGTTGCTCTTGCCCGGCGTCAATAC
GGGATAATACCGCGCCACATAGCAGAACTTTAAAAGTGCTCATCATTGGAAAACGTTCTTCGGGGCGAAA
ACTCTCAAGGATCTTACCGCTGTTGAGATCCAGTTCGATGTAACCCACTCGTGCACCCAACTGATCTTCA
GCATCTTTTACTTTCACCAGCGTTTCTGGGTGAGCAAAAACAGGAAGGCAAAATGCCGCAAAAAAGGGAA
TAAGGGCGACACGGAAATGTTGAATACTCATACTCTTCCTTTTTCAATATTATTGAAGCATTTATCAGGG
TTATTGTCTCATGAGCGGATACATATTTGAATGTATTTAGAAAAATAAACAAATAGGGGTTCCGCGCACA
TTTCCCCGAAAAGTGCCACCTGACG
Features (pLannotate 1.2.2; 33 found; start..end, strand, type, name):
     30..82      -  misc_feature   bom (fragment): basis of mobility region from pBR322
    237..616     +  enhancer       CMV enhancer: human cytomegalovirus immediate early enhancer
    617..816     +  promoter       CMV promoter: human cytomegalovirus (CMV) immediate early promoter
    834..1014    +  LTR            5' LTR (truncated): truncated 5' long terminal repeat (LTR) from HIV-1
   1061..1186    +  misc_feature   HIV-1 Ψ: packaging signal of human immunodeficiency virus type 1
   1170..1533    +  CDS            HIV-1 gag (fragment): gag protein from human immunodeficiency virus 1; gag
   1679..1912    +  misc_feature   RRE: The Rev response element (RRE) of HIV-1 allows for Rev-dependent mRNA export from the nucleus to the cytoplasm.
   2289..2389    +  CDS            Rev (fragment): human immunodeficiency virus 1 (HIV-1) Rev protein; rev; enhances nuclear export of unspliced and incompletely spliced viral mRNAs
   2439..2556    +  misc_feature   cPPT/CTS: central polypurine tract and central termination sequence of HIV-1
   2619..2685    +  CDS            small t antigen (fragment): SV40 (simian virus 40) small t antigen
   2692..3870    +  promoter       EF-1α promoter: strong constitutive promoter for human elongation factor EF-1α
   3887..3905    +  promoter       T7 promoter: promoter for bacteriophage T7 RNA polymerase
   3925..3961    -  misc_feature   MCS (fragment): pBluescript multiple cloning site
   3969..5753    +  CDS            GATA6: GATA6_HUMAN - Experimental evidence at protein level: Swiss-Prot protein existence level 1. Transcriptional activator (PubMed:19666519, PubMed:27756709, PubMed:22750565, PubMed:22824924). Regulates SEMA3C and PLXNA2 (PubMed:19666519). Involved in gene regulation specifically in the gastric epithelium (PubMed:9315713). May regulate genes that protect epithelial cells from bacterial infection (PubMed:16968778). Involved in bone morphogenetic protein (BMP)-mediated cardiac-specific gene expression (By similarity). Binds to BMP response element (BMPRE) DNA sequences within cardiac activating regio
   5820..6842    +  CDS            hph: KHYB_ECOLX - Experimental evidence at protein level: Swiss-Prot protein existence level 1. The aminoglycoside phosphotransferases achieve inactivation of their antibiotic substrates by phosphorylation. Only phosphorylates hygromycin and closely related compounds such as demethyl analogs and destomycin. From Escherichia coli.
   6926..7039    +  CDS            nef (fragment): NEF_HV1LA - Experimental evidence at protein level: Swiss-Prot protein existence level 1. Extracellular Nef protein targets CD4(+) T-lymphocytes for apoptosis by interacting with CXCR4 surface receptors. From Human immunodeficiency virus type 1 group M subtype B (isolate Lai) (HIV-1).
   7037..7070    +  protein_bind   loxP: Cre-mediated recombination occurs in the 8-bp core sequence (GCATACAT). Cre recombinase
   7095..7275    +  LTR            5' LTR (truncated): truncated 5' long terminal repeat (LTR) from HIV-1
   7307..7531    +  polyA_signal   bGH poly(A) signal: bovine growth hormone polyadenylation signal
   7535..7556    +  promoter       SV40 promoter (fragment): SV40 enhancer and early promoter
   7577..8005    +  rep_origin     f1 ori (sequence partly withheld): f1 bacteriophage origin of replication; arrow indicates direction of (+) strand synthesis
   8019..8348    +  promoter       SV40 promoter: SV40 enhancer and early promoter
   8396..8443    +  promoter       EM7 promoter: synthetic bacterial promoter&nbsp
   8462..8836    +  CDS            BleoR: antibiotic-binding protein; Sh ble from Streptoalloteichus hindustanus; confers resistance to bleomycin, phleomycin, and Zeocin™
   8846..8971    +  CDS            ble (fragment): BLE_KLEPN - Experimental evidence at protein level: Swiss-Prot protein existence level 1. Binding protein with a strong affinity to the bleomycin family of antibiotics. Binds to CL990; an antimitotic-antibiotic compound. From Klebsiella pneumoniae.
   8966..9087    +  polyA_signal   SV40 poly(A) signal: SV40 polyadenylation signal
   9158..9180    -  protein_bind   lac operator (fragment): The lac repressor binds to the lac operator to inhibit transcription in E. coli. This inhibition can be relieved by adding lactose or isopropyl-β-D-thiogalactopyranoside (IPTG). lac repressor encoded by lacI
   9184..9214    -  promoter       lac promoter: promoter for the E. coli lac operon
   9229..9250    -  protein_bind   CAP binding site: CAP binding activates transcription in the presence of cAMP. E. coli catabolite activator protein
   9263..9355    -  CDS            lacI (fragment): lac repressor; lacI; The lac repressor binds to the lac operator to inhibit transcription in E. coli. This inhibition can be relieved by adding lactose or isopropyl-β-D-thiogalactopyranoside (IPTG).
   9538..10126   -  rep_origin     ori: high-copy-number ColE1/pMB1/pBR322/pUC origin of replication
  10297..11157   -  CDS            AmpR: β-lactamase; bla; confers resistance to ampicillin, carbenicillin, and related antibiotics
  11158..11262   -  promoter       AmpR promoter: bla
