[The description below was written by a language model from this plasmid's Addgene catalogue record and pLannotate feature annotations shown in this document.]
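Description:
EF1a_GATA6_P2A_Hygro_Barcode is an HIV-1-based lentiviral transfer plasmid for constitutive expression of human GATA6 in mammalian cells. The catalogue lists the backbone as unknown. The feature table shows a typical third-generation layout: a CMV enhancer/promoter drives a truncated 5' LTR, followed by the Ψ packaging signal with a gag fragment, the Rev response element for Rev-dependent nuclear export of the genomic RNA, and the cPPT/CTS. A second truncated LTR, preceded by a nef fragment and a loxP site, closes the viral unit, with a bGH polyadenylation signal just downstream. In bacteria the plasmid replicates from a high-copy ColE1/pUC-type origin under ampicillin selection (AmpR). The backbone also carries an f1 origin and an SV40/EM7-driven BleoR cassette, which lies outside the LTRs and so is not packaged.

The payload is a single EF-1α promoter-driven transcript. The 1,785 bp GATA6 open reading frame, inserted by Gibson assembly at a retained BamHI site, is followed by the hygromycin phosphotransferase gene (hph). According to the construct name, the two are linked by a P2A self-cleaving peptide, although this short element is not annotated in the feature table. Transduced cells therefore make the transcription factor and the hygromycin selection marker from one mRNA. The name and stated purpose also indicate a barcode that allows the transgene transcript to be identified in single-cell RNA-seq data; its position is not annotated. The construct is associated with pooled overexpression screens of cellular reprogramming, in which fitness and single-cell transcriptomes are read out together.
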