Addgene plasmid #120445: EF1a_GATA6_P2A_Hygro_Barcode
Purpose: Barcoded lentiviral vector to express GATA6 in mammalian cells under control of EF1a promoter. Barcoded for transcript detection in single cell RNA-seq.
Depositing lab: Prashant Mali. Depositing organization: University of California, San Diego (UCSD). Publication: Mapping Cellular Reprogramming via Pooled Overexpression Screens with Paired Fitness and Single-Cell RNA-Sequencing Readout. Parekh U, Wu Y, Zhao D, Worlikar A, Shah N, Zhang K, Mali P. Cell Syst. 2018 Nov 12. pii: S2405-4712(18)30433-2. doi: 10.1016/j.cels.2018.10.008. PubMed 30448000.
Backbone
  Vector backbone: Unknown
  Backbone size w/o insert (bp): 9514
  Vector type: Lentiviral
  Selectable markers: Hygromycin
Growth in bacteria
  Bacterial resistance: Ampicillin, 100 μg/mL
  Growth temperature: 37°C
  Growth strain: Stbl3
  Copy number: High Copy
Gene/Insert
  Gene/Insert name: GATA6
  Species: H. sapiens (human)
  Insert size (bp): 1785
  Entrez Gene: GATA6
  Promoter: EF1a
  Cloning method: Gibson Cloning
  Sequencing primers: 5′ 5'-ttctcaagcctcagacagtgg-3'
Terms and licenses: Academic/Nonprofit Terms; Industry Terms: Not Available to Industry
Depositor comments: 5' cloning site: BamHI (not destroyed), 3' cloning site: BamHI (not destroyed).
How to cite: EF1a_GATA6_P2A_Hygro_Barcode was a gift from Prashant Mali (Addgene plasmid # 120445 ; http://n2t.net/addgene:120445 ; RRID:Addgene_120445)
