>Addgene plasmid #120445 | EF1a_GATA6_P2A_Hygro_Barcode | depositor partial sequence | sequence record 228703 | GATA6 gene
ATGGCCCTGACCGACGGCGGATGGTGTCTCCCTAAAAGATTCGGCGCCGCTGGCGCTGATGCTTCTGACA
GCAGAGCCTTCCCCGCTAGGGAACCCAGCACACCACCTAGCCCCATCAGCAGCTCAAGCTCTAGCTGTAG
CAGAGGCGGAGAGAGAGGACCTGGAGGCGCTTCTAACTGCGGCACACCTCAGCTGGATACAGAAGCCGCC
GCCGGACCACCAGCCAGATCTCTTTTACTTAGCAGCTACGCCAGCCACCCTTTTGGCGCTCCTCATGGAC
CCTCTGCTCCTGGTGTGGCCGGACCTGGCGGAAACCTGAGCTCTTGGGAGGACCTTCTGCTGTTTACCGA
CCTGGACCAGGCTGCCACCGCTAGCAAGCTTCTGTGGAGCAGCAGGGGCGCTAAGCTGAGCCCTTTTGCC
CCTGAGCAGCCCGAGGAGATGTACCAGACCCTGGCTGCTTTAAGCTCTCAGGGACCTGCCGCTTATGACG
GAGCCCCTGGTGGATTTGTTCACTCAGCGGCAGCAGCCGCAGCTGCTGCAGCCGCTGCCAGCTCACCTGT
GTATGTGCCTACCACAAGAGTGGGCAGCATGTTACCTGGACTTCCTTACCATCTGCAGGGCAGCGGAAGC
GGCCCTGCTAACCATGCCGGAGGAGCTGGAGCTCACCCCGGATGGCCTCAGGCTTCTGCAGATTCTCCTC
CTTATGGATCTGGAGGAGGAGCAGCTGGAGGGGGAGCTGCAGGACCAGGTGGAGCCGGAAGCGCAGCAGC
ACATGTGTCTGCCAGATTTCCCTATAGCCCTAGCCCTCCTATGGCCAATGGCGCTGCTAGAGAACCCGGA
GGATATGCTGCGGCAGGCTCTGGCGGCGCTGGCGGAGTTTCTGGAGGTGGATCTTCACTGGCCGCTATGG
GAGGAAGAGAGCCTCAGTACTCTTCTCTGAGCGCCGCTAGACCACTGAACGGCACCTATCATCACCACCA
CCATCACCATCATCATCACCCCAGCCCTTACTCCCCTTATGTGGGAGCCCCCCTTACACCCGCTTGGCCT
GCCGGCCCTTTCGAGACACCTGTGCTGCACAGCCTTCAGTCTAGAGCTGGCGCACCTTTACCAGTGCCTA
GAGGCCCCTCTGCCGACTTGCTGGAGGATCTGAGCGAGAGCAGAGAGTGCGTGAACTGTGGCAGCATCCA
GACACCCCTGTGGAGAAGAGACGGCACCGGCCACTACCTGTGCAACGCTTGCGGCCTGTACAGCAAGATG
AATGGGCTGAGCAGACCCCTGATCAAGCCCCAGAAGAGGGTGCCCAGCAGCAGACGGCTGGGACTGAGCT
GCGCCAACTGTCATACCACAACAACCACACTGTGGCGGAGAAACGCCGAGGGCGAGCCCGTGTGTAACGC
CTGCGGCCTTTACATGAAGCTGCACGGCGTGCCCAGACCTCTGGCCATGAAGAAGGAGGGAATCCAGACC
AGAAAGAGAAAGCCCAAGAACATCAACAAGAGCAAGACCTGCAGCGGCAACAGCAACAACAGCATCCCCA
TGACCCCCACCAGCACATCTAGCAACAGCGACGACTGTAGCAAGAACACATCACCTACCACCCAGCCCAC
AGCTAGCGGAGCCGGCGCCCCCGTGATGACAGGCGCCGGAGAGTCCACAAATCCCGAGAATAGCGAACTG
AAGTACTCTGGACAGGACGGACTGTATATCGGCGTGAGCCTGGCTTCTCCCGCCGAGGTGACCAGCTCTG
TCAGACCTGACTCTTGGTGTGCCCTCGCCCTGGCC
