>Addgene plasmid #120445 | EF1a_GATA6_P2A_Hygro_Barcode | depositor partial sequence | sequence record 228704 | GATA6 barcode
TCACTATTTGGAGTAATATA
